Addgene plasmid #136705: pISH-Olfr19
Purpose: Template to synthesize riboprobes for in situ hybridization (ISH) for Olfr19
Depositing lab: Peter Mombaerts. Depositing organization: Max Planck Research Unit for Neurogenetics. Publication: The Zonal Organization of Odorant Receptor Gene Choice in the Main Olfactory Epithelium of the Mouse. Zapiec B, Mombaerts P. Cell Rep. 2020 Mar 24;30(12):4220-4234.e5. doi: 10.1016/j.celrep.2020.02.110. PubMed 32209480.
Backbone
  Vector backbone: pGEM-T-Easy
  Vector type: in situ probe
Growth in bacteria
  Bacterial resistance: Ampicillin, 100 μg/mL
  Growth temperature: 37°C
  Growth strain: DH5alpha
  Copy number: High Copy
Gene/Insert
  Gene/Insert name: Olfr19
  Species: M. musculus (mouse)
  Mutation: ISH Probe insert
  Entrez Gene: Olfr19 (a.k.a. M12, MOR140-1, MTPCR15)
  Cloning method: Unknown
Terms and licenses: Academic/Nonprofit Terms; Industry Terms: Not Available to Industry
Depositor comments: ISH probe for mouse gene: Olfr19 aka MOR140-1 aka M12
How to cite: pISH-Olfr19 was a gift from Peter Mombaerts (Addgene plasmid # 136705 ; http://n2t.net/addgene:136705 ; RRID:Addgene_136705)
