[The description below was written by a language model from this plasmid's Addgene catalogue record and pLannotate feature annotations shown in this document.]
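Description:
pISH-Olfr19 is a small bacterial plasmid (about 3.6 kb) built on the pGEM-T-Easy cloning backbone and intended as a template for in vitro synthesis of riboprobes that detect the mouse odorant receptor gene Olfr19 (also known as MOR140-1 or M12) by in situ hybridization. It is propagated in E. coli at high copy number from a ColE1/pUC-type origin and selected with ampicillin through the β-lactamase gene under its own promoter. The backbone also carries an f1 phage origin, which allows single-stranded DNA production. Remnants of the lac region are present too (lac promoter and operator, CAP site and a lacZα fragment), and in the parental vector these support blue/white screening across the cloning site.

The insert is a fragment of the Olfr19 sequence placed in the multiple cloning site between opposing bacteriophage promoters, SP6 upstream on the forward strand and T7 downstream on the reverse strand. This arrangement lets either strand be transcribed as run-off RNA, so that antisense and sense control probes can be made from the same plasmid. The record does not say which polymerase yields the antisense probe, and the cloning method is listed as unknown. The automated annotation labels the insert region as a fragment of a human odorant receptor, OR7A17, which most likely reflects sequence similarity among odorant receptor genes rather than a human origin. A short adjacent match to a hornet peptide is most likely a spurious hit. The plasmid contains no eukaryotic expression elements. It was deposited in connection with a study of the zonal organization of odorant receptor gene choice in the mouse main olfactory epithelium.
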