Features (pLannotate 1.2.2; 14 found; start..end, strand, type, name):
    396..488     +  CDS            lacI (fragment): lac repressor; lacI; The lac repressor binds to the lac operator to inhibit transcription in E. coli. This inhibition can be relieved by adding lactose or isopropyl-β-D-thiogalactopyranoside (IPTG).
    501..522     +  protein_bind   CAP binding site: CAP binding activates transcription in the presence of cAMP. E. coli catabolite activator protein
    537..567     +  promoter       lac promoter: promoter for the E. coli lac operon
    575..591     +  protein_bind   lac operator: The lac repressor binds to the lac operator to inhibit transcription in E. coli. This inhibition can be relieved by adding lactose or isopropyl-β-D-thiogalactopyranoside (IPTG). lac repressor encoded by lacI
    633..651     +  promoter       SP6 promoter: promoter for bacteriophage SP6 RNA polymerase
    663..725     +  CDS            VESPI_VESMG (fragment): Experimental evidence at protein level: Swiss-Prot protein existence level 1. Shows contractile activity on isolated ileum smooth muscle. From Vespa magnifica (Hornet).
    730..1302    +  CDS            OR7A17 (fragment): OR7AH_HUMAN - Experimental evidence at protein level: Swiss-Prot protein existence level 1. Odorant receptor. From Homo sapiens (Human).
   1416..1434    -  promoter       T7 promoter: promoter for bacteriophage T7 RNA polymerase
   1437..1594    +  CDS            lacZα (fragment): LacZα fragment of β-galactosidase; lacZ fragment
   1598..2026    +  rep_origin     f1 ori (sequence partly withheld): f1 bacteriophage origin of replication; arrow indicates direction of (+) strand synthesis
   2054..2104    -  misc_feature   bom (fragment): basis of mobility region from pBR322
   2131..2235    +  promoter       AmpR promoter: bla
   2236..3096    +  CDS            AmpR: β-lactamase; bla; confers resistance to ampicillin, carbenicillin, and related antibiotics
   3267..213     +  rep_origin     ori (across the origin): high-copy-number ColE1/pMB1/pBR322/pUC origin of replication
>Addgene plasmid #136705 | pISH-Olfr19 | addgene full sequence | sequence record 272905 | Addgene NGS Result
TACCTACAGCGTGAGCTATGAGAAAGCGCCACGCTTCCCGAAGGGAGAAAGGCGGACAGGTATCCGGTAA
GCGGCAGGGTCGGAACAGGAGAGCGCACGAGGGAGCTTCCAGGGGGAAACGCCTGGTATCTTTATAGTCC
TGTCGGGTTTCGCCACCTCTGACTTGAGCGTCGATTTTTGTGATGCTCGTCAGGGGGGCGGAGCCTATGG
AAAAACGCCAGCAACGCGGCCTTTTTACGGTTCCTGGCCTTTTGCTGGCCTTTTGCTCACATGTTCTTTC
CTGCGTTATCCCCTGATTCTGTGGATAACCGTATTACCGCCTTTGAGTGAGCTGATACCGCTCGCCGCAG
CCGAACGACCGAGCGCAGCGAGTCAGTGAGCGAGGAAGCGGAAGAGCGCCCAATACGCAAACCGCCTCTC
CCCGCGCGTTGGCCGATTCATTAATGCAGCTGGCACGACAGGTTTCCCGACTGGAAAGCGGGCAGTGAGC
GCAACGCAATTAATGTGAGTTAGCTCACTCATTAGGCACCCCAGGCTTTACACTTTATGCTTCCGGCTCG
TATGTTGTGTGGAATTGTGAGCGGATAACAATTTCACACAGGAAACAGCTATGACCATGATTACGCCAAG
CTATTTAGGTGACACTATAGAATACTCAAGCTATGCATCCAACGCGTTGGGAGCTCTCCCATATGGTCGA
CCTGCAGGCGGCCGCGAATTCACTAGTGATTGGCCTATGACCGATATGTGGCAATCTGTCACCCTCTGCA
CTATATGGTCATCATGAACTGCCGCCTCTGTGGATTTTTAGTTTTGGGGTCTTGGGTCACAACAGCATTG
AATTCCTTGCTGCAGAGTTCAATGGCACTGCGGCTGTCCTTTTGTACAGACTTGAAAATTCCCCACTTTG
TTTGTGAGCTTAATCAACTGGTACTACTTGCCTGTAATGACACCTTTCCTAATGACATGGTGATGTACTT
TGCAGCTATACTGCTGGGTGGTGGTCCTCTTGCTGGCATCCTTTACTCTTATTCTAAGATAGTTTCCTCC
ATACGTGCAATCTCATCATCACAGGGGAAGTACAAAGCATTCTCCACCTGTGCATCCCACCTCTCAGTTG
TTTCATTATTCTATTCTACACTCTTGGGTGTGTATCTTAGTTCTTCTTTTACACAAAACTCACACTCAAC
TGCACGAGCATCTGTTATGTACAGTGTGGTCACCCCCATGTTGAACCCATTCATCTATAGTTTGAGGAAT
AAGGACCTAATGGGAGCTCTGAGAAGACTCTTAAGAAGGAAGTCATGAGAGACACATTTATCAAGAACTG
CCTATAGTCTGGGTAGCAGAACTGGCAATCGAATTCCCGCGGCCGCCATGGCGGCCGGGAGCATGCGACG
TCGGGCCCAATTCGCCCTATAGTGAGTCGTATTACAATTCACTGGCCGTCGTTTTACAACGTCGTGACTG
GGAAAACCCTGGCGTTACCCAACTTAATCGCCTTGCAGCACATCCCCCTTTCGCCAGCTGGCGTAATAGC
GAAGAGGCCCGCACCGATCGCCCTTCCCAACAGTTGCGCAGCCTGAATGGCGAATGG
[124 nt withheld, positions 1598-1721]
C
[91 nt withheld, positions 1723-1813]
A
[49 nt withheld, positions 1815-1863]
CCTTTGACGTTGGAGTCCACGTTCTTT
[37 nt withheld, positions 1891-1927]
ACCCTATCTCGGTCTATTCTTTTGATTTATAAGGGATTTTGCCGATTTCGGCCTATTGGTTAAAAAATGA
GCTGATTTAACAAAAATTTAACGCGAATTTTAACAAAATATTAACGCTTACAATTTCCTGATGCGGTATT
TTCTCCTTACGCATCTGTGCGGTATTTCACACCGCATCAGGTGGCACTTTTCGGGGAAATGTGCGCGGAA
CCCCTATTTGTTTATTTTTCTAAATACATTCAAATATGTATCCGCTCATGAGACAATAACCCTGATAAAT
GCTTCAATAATATTGAAAAAGGAAGAGTATGAGTATTCAACATTTCCGTGTCGCCCTTATTCCCTTTTTT
GCGGCATTTTGCCTTCCTGTTTTTGCTCACCCAGAAACGCTGGTGAAAGTAAAAGATGCTGAAGATCAGT
TGGGTGCACGAGTGGGTTACATCGAACTGGATCTCAACAGCGGTAAGATCCTTGAGAGTTTTCGCCCCGA
AGAACGTTTTCCAATGATGAGCACTTTTAAAGTTCTGCTATGTGGCGCGGTATTATCCCGTATTGACGCC
GGGCAAGAGCAACTCGGTCGCCGCATACACTATTCTCAGAATGACTTGGTTGAGTACTCACCAGTCACAG
AAAAGCATCTTACGGATGGCATGACAGTAAGAGAATTATGCAGTGCTGCCATAACCATGAGTGATAACAC
TGCGGCCAACTTACTTCTGACAACGATCGGAGGACCGAAGGAGCTAACCGCTTTTTTGCACAACATGGGG
GATCATGTAACTCGCCTTGATCGTTGGGAACCGGAGCTGAATGAAGCCATACCAAACGACGAGCGTGACA
CCACGATGCCTGTAGCAATGGCAACAACGTTGCGCAAACTATTAACTGGCGAACTACTTACTCTAGCTTC
CCGGCAACAATTAATAGACTGGATGGAGGCGGATAAAGTTGCAGGACCACTTCTGCGCTCGGCCCTTCCG
GCTGGCTGGTTTATTGCTGATAAATCTGGAGCCGGTGAGCGTGGGTCTCGCGGTATCATTGCAGCACTGG
GGCCAGATGGTAAGCCCTCCCGTATCGTAGTTATCTACACGACGGGGAGTCAGGCAACTATGGATGAACG
AAATAGACAGATCGCTGAGATAGGTGCCTCACTGATTAAGCATTGGTAACTGTCAGACCAAGTTTACTCA
TATATACTTTAGATTGATTTAAAACTTCATTTTTAATTTAAAAGGATCTAGGTGAAGATCCTTTTTGATA
ATCTCATGACCAAAATCCCTTAACGTGAGTTTTCGTTCCACTGAGCGTCAGACCCCGTAGAAAAGATCAA
AGGATCTTCTTGAGATCCTTTTTTTCTGCGCGTAATCTGCTGCTTGCAAACAAAAAAACCACCGCTACCA
GCGGTGGTTTGTTTGCCGGATCAAGAGCTACCAACTCTTTTTCCGAAGGTAACTGGCTTCAGCAGAGCGC
AGATACCAAATACTGTTCTTCTAGTGTAGCCGTAGTTAGGCCACCACTTCAAGAACTCTGTAGCACCGCC
TACATACCTCGCTCTGCTAATCCTGTTACCAGTGGCTGCTGCCAGTGGCGATAAGTCGTGTCTTACCGGG
TTGGACTCAAGACGATAGTTACCGGATAAGGCGCAGCGGTCGGGCTGAACGGGGGGTTCGTGCACACAGC
CCAGCTTGGAGCGAACGACCTACACCGAACTGAGA
